>Addgene plasmid #178260 | pLKO_HA.HSV.S_mCherry-NLS | addgene full sequence | sequence record 353014 | Addgene NGS Result
TTATAAGGGATTTTGCCGATTTCGGCCTATTGGTTAAAAAATGAGCTGATTTAACAAAAATTTAACGCGA
ATTTTAACAAAATATTAACGCTTACAATTTAGGTGGCACTTTTCGGGGAAATGTGCGCGGAACCCCTATT
TGTTTATTTTTCTAAATACATTCAAATATGTATCCGCTCATGAGACAATAACCCTGATAAATGCTTCAAT
AATATTGAAAAAGGAAGAGTATGAGTATTCAACATTTCCGTGTCGCCCTTATTCCCTTTTTTGCGGCATT
TTGCCTTCCTGTTTTTGCTCACCCAGAAACGCTGGTGAAAGTAAAAGATGCTGAAGATCAGTTGGGTGCA
CGAGTGGGTTACATCGAACTGGATCTCAACAGCGGTAAGATCCTTGAGAGTTTTCGCCCCGAAGAACGTT
TTCCAATGATGAGCACTTTTAAAGTTCTGCTATGTGGCGCGGTATTATCCCGTATTGACGCCGGGCAAGA
GCAACTCGGTCGCCGCATACACTATTCTCAGAATGACTTGGTTGAGTACTCACCAGTCACAGAAAAGCAT
CTTACGGATGGCATGACAGTAAGAGAATTATGCAGTGCTGCCATAACCATGAGTGATAACACTGCGGCCA
ACTTACTTCTGACAACGATCGGAGGACCGAAGGAGCTAACCGCTTTTTTGCACAACATGGGGGATCATGT
AACTCGCCTTGATCGTTGGGAACCGGAGCTGAATGAAGCCATACCAAACGACGAGCGTGACACCACGATG
CCTGTAGCAATGGCAACAACGTTGCGCAAACTATTAACTGGCGAACTACTTACTCTAGCTTCCCGGCAAC
AATTAATAGACTGGATGGAGGCGGATAAAGTTGCAGGACCACTTCTGCGCTCGGCCCTTCCGGCTGGCTG
GTTTATTGCTGATAAATCTGGAGCCGGTGAGCGTGGGTCTCGCGGTATCATTGCAGCACTGGGGCCAGAT
GGTAAGCCCTCCCGTATCGTAGTTATCTACACGACGGGGAGTCAGGCAACTATGGATGAACGAAATAGAC
AGATCGCTGAGATAGGTGCCTCACTGATTAAGCATTGGTAACTGTCAGACCAAGTTTACTCATATATACT
TTAGATTGATTTAAAACTTCATTTTTAATTTAAAAGGATCTAGGTGAAGATCCTTTTTGATAATCTCATG
ACCAAAATCCCTTAACGTGAGTTTTCGTTCCACTGAGCGTCAGACCCCGTAGAAAAGATCAAAGGATCTT
CTTGAGATCCTTTTTTTCTGCGCGTAATCTGCTGCTTGCAAACAAAAAAACCACCGCTACCAGCGGTGGT
TTGTTTGCCGGATCAAGAGCTACCAACTCTTTTTCCGAAGGTAACTGGCTTCAGCAGAGCGCAGATACCA
AATACTGTTCTTCTAGTGTAGCCGTAGTTAGGCCACCACTTCAAGAACTCTGTAGCACCGCCTACATACC
TCGCTCTGCTAATCCTGTTACCAGTGGCTGCTGCCAGTGGCGATAAGTCGTGTCTTACCGGGTTGGACTC
AAGACGATAGTTACCGGATAAGGCGCAGCGGTCGGGCTGAACGGGGGGTTCGTGCACACAGCCCAGCTTG
GAGCGAACGACCTACACCGAACTGAGATACCTACAGCGTGAGCTATGAGAAAGCGCCACGCTTCCCGAAG
GGAGAAAGGCGGACAGGTATCCGGTAAGCGGCAGGGTCGGAACAGGAGAGCGCACGAGGGAGCTTCCAGG
GGGAAACGCCTGGTATCTTTATAGTCCTGTCGGGTTTCGCCACCTCTGACTTGAGCGTCGATTTTTGTGA
TGCTCGTCAGGGGGGCGGAGCCTATGGAAAAACGCCAGCAACGCGGCCTTTTTACGGTTCCTGGCCTTTT
GCTGGCCTTTTGCTCACATGTTCTTTCCTGCGTTATCCCCTGATTCTGTGGATAACCGTATTACCGCCTT
TGAGTGAGCTGATACCGCTCGCCGCAGCCGAACGACCGAGCGCAGCGAGTCAGTGAGCGAGGAAGCGGAA
GAGCGCCCAATACGCAAACCGCCTCTCCCCGCGCGTTGGCCGATTCATTAATGCAGCTGGCACGACAGGT
TTCCCGACTGGAAAGCGGGCAGTGAGCGCAACGCAATTAATGTGAGTTAGCTCACTCATTAGGCACCCCA
GGCTTTACACTTTATGCTTCCGGCTCGTATGTTGTGTGGAATTGTGAGCGGATAACAATTTCACACAGGA
AACAGCTATGACCATGATTACGCCAAGCGCGCAATTAACCCTCACTAAAGGGAACAAAAGCTGGAGCTGC
AAGCTTAATGTAGTCTTATGCAATACTCTTGTAGTCTTGCAACATGGTAACGATGAGTTAGCAACATGCC
TTACAAGGAGAGAAAAAGCACCGTGCATGGCGATTGGTGGAAGTAAGGTGGTACGATCGTGCCTTATTAG
GAAGGCAACAGACGGGTCTGACATGGATTGGACGAACCACTGAATTGCCGCATTGCAGAGATATTGTATT
TAAGTGCCTAGCTCGATACATAAACGGGTCTCTCTGGTTAGACCAGATCTGAGCCTGGGAGCTCTCTGGC
TAACTAGGGAACCCACTGCTTAAGCCTCAATAAAGCTTGCCTTGAGTGCTTCAAGTAGTGTGTGCCCGTC
TGTTGTGTGACTCTGGTAACTAGAGATCCCTCAGACCCTTTTAGTCAGTGTGGAAAATCTCTAGCAGTGG
CGCCCGAACAGGGACTTGAAAGCGAAAGGGAAACCAGAGGAGCTCTCTCGACGCAGGACTCGGCTTGCTG
AAGCGCGCACGGCAAGAGGCGAGGGGCGGCGACTGGTGAGTACGCCAAAAATTTTGACTAGCGGAGGCTA
GAAGGAGAGAGATGGGTGCGAGAGCGTCAGTATTAAGCGGGGGAGAATTAGATCGCGATGGGAAAAAATT
CGGTTAAGGCCAGGGGGAAAGAAAAAATATAAATTAAAACATATAGTATGGGCAAGCAGGGAGCTAGAAC
GATTCGCAGTTAATCCTGGCCTGTTAGAAACATCAGAAGGCTGTAGACAAATACTGGGACAGCTACAACC
ATCCCTTCAGACAGGATCAGAAGAACTTAGATCATTATATAATACAGTAGCAACCCTCTATTGTGTGCAT
CAAAGGATAGAGATAAAAGACACCAAGGAAGCTTTAGACAAGATAGAGGAAGAGCAAAACAAAAGTAAGA
CCACCGCACAGCAAGCGGCCGCTGATCTTCAGACCTGGAGGAGGAGATATGAGGGACAATTGGAGAAGTG
AATTATATAAATATAAAGTAGTAAAAATTGAACCATTAGGAGTAGCACCCACCAAGGCAAAGAGAAGAGT
GGTGCAGAGAGAAAAAAGAGCAGTGGGAATAGGAGCTTTGTTCCTTGGGTTCTTGGGAGCAGCAGGAAGC
ACTATGGGCGCAGCGTCAATGACGCTGACGGTACAGGCCAGACAATTATTGTCTGGTATAGTGCAGCAGC
AGAACAATTTGCTGAGGGCTATTGAGGCGCAACAGCATCTGTTGCAACTCACAGTCTGGGGCATCAAGCA
GCTCCAGGCAAGAATCCTGGCTGTGGAAAGATACCTAAAGGATCAACAGCTCCTGGGGATTTGGGGTTGC
TCTGGAAAACTCATTTGCACCACTGCTGTGCCTTGGAATGCTAGTTGGAGTAATAAATCTCTGGAACAGA
TTTGGAATCACACGACCTGGATGGAGTGGGACAGAGAAATTAACAATTACACAAGCTTAATACACTCCTT
AATTGAAGAATCGCAAAACCAGCAAGAAAAGAATGAACAAGAATTATTGGAATTAGATAAATGGGCAAGT
TTGTGGAATTGGTTTAACATAACAAATTGGCTGTGGTATATAAAATTATTCATAATGATAGTAGGAGGCT
TGGTAGGTTTAAGAATAGTTTTTGCTGTACTTTCTATAGTGAATAGAGTTAGGCAGGGATATTCACCATT
ATCGTTTCAGACCCACCTCCCAACCCCGAGGGGACCCGACAGGCCCGAAGGAATAGAAGAAGAAGGTGGA
GAGAGAGACAGAGACAGATCCATTCGATTAGTGAACGGATCTCGACGGTATCGATCACGAGACTAGTATC
GAGCGGCCGCCCCCTTCACCGAGGGCCTATTTCCCATGATTCCTTCATATTTGCATATACGATACAAGGC
TGTTAGAGAGATAATTGGAATTAATTTGACTGTAAACACAAAGATATTAGTACAAAATACGTGACGTAGA
AAGTAATAATTTCTTGGGTAGTTTGCAGTTTTAAAATTATGTTTTAAAATGGACTATCATATGCTTACCG
TAACTTGAAAGTATTTCGATTTCTTGGCTTTATATATCTTGTGGAAAGGACGAAACACCGGGTCTTCGAG
AAGACCTGTTTTAGAGCTAGAAATAGCAAGTTAAAATAAGGCTAGTCCGTTATCAACTTGAAAAAGTGGC
ACCGAGTCGGTGCTTTTTTTAATTCTCGACCTCGAGACAAATGGCAGTATTCATCCACAATTTTAAAAGA
AAAGGGGGGATTGGGGGGTACAGTGCAGGGGAAAGAATAGTAGACATAATAGCAACAGACATACAAACTA
AAGAATTACAAAAACAAATTACAAAAATTCAAAATTTTCGGGTTTATTACAGGGACAGCAGAGATCCACT
TTGGCCGCGGCTCGAGGCGATAAGCTTTGCAAAGATGGATAAAGTTTTAAACAGAGAGGAATCTTTGCAG
CTAATGGACCTTCTAGGTCTTGAAAGGAGTGGGAATTGGCTCCGGTGCCCGTCAGTGGGCAGAGCGCACA
TCGCCCACAGTCCCCGAGAAGTTGGGGGGAGGGGTCGGCAATTGAACCGGTGCCTAGAGAAGGTGGCGCG
GGGTAAACTGGGAAAGTGATGTCGTGTACTGGCTCCGCCTTTTTCCCGAGGGTGGGGGAGAACCGTATAT
AAGTGCAGTAGTCGCCGTGAACGTTCTTTTTCGCAACGGGTTTGCCGCCAGAACACAGGTAAGTGCCGTG
TGTGGTTCCCGCGGGCCTGGCCTCTTTACGGGTTATGGCCCTTGCGTGCCTTGAATTACTTCCACCTGGC
TGCAGTACGTGATTCTTGATCCCGAGCTTCGGGTTGGAAGTGGGTGGGAGAGTTCGAGGCCTTGCGCTTA
AGGAGCCCCTTCGCCTCGTGCTTGAGTTGAGGCCTGGCCTGGGCGCTGGGGCCGCCGCGTGCGAATCTGG
TGGCACCTTCGCGCCTGTCTCGCTGCTTTCGATAAGTCTCTAGCCATTTAAAATTTTTGATGACCTGCTG
CGACGCTTTTTTTCTGGCAAGATAGTCTTGTAAATGCGGGCCAAGATCTGCACACTGGTATTTCGGTTTT
TGGGGCCGCGGGCGGCGACGGGGCCCGTGCGTCCCAGCGCACATGTTCGGCGAGGCGGGGCCTGCGAGCG
CGGCCACCGAGAATCGGACGGGGGTAGTCTCAAGCTGGCCGGCCTGCTCTGGTGCCTGGCCTCGCGCCGC
CGTGTATCGCCCCGCCCTGGGCGGCAAGGCTGGCCCGGTCGGCACCAGTTGCGTGAGCGGAAAGATGGCC
GCTTCCCGGCCCTGCTGCAGGGAGCTCAAAATGGAGGACGCGGCGCTCGGGAGAGCGGGCGGGTGAGTCA
CCCACACAAAGGAAAAGGGCCTTTCCGTCCTCAGCCGTCGCTTCATGTGACTCCACGGAGTACCGGGCGC
CGTCCAGGCACCTCGATTAGTTCTCGAGCTTTTGGAGTACGTCGTCTTTAGGTTGGGGGGAGGGGTTTTA
TGCGATGGAGTTTCCCCACACTGAGTGGGTGGAGACTGAAGTTAGGCCAGCTTGGCACTTGATGTAATTC
TCCTTGGAATTTGCCCTTTTTGAGTTTGGATCTTGGTTCATTCTCAAGCCTCAGACAGTGGTTCAAAGTT
TTTTTCTTCCATTTCAGGTGTCGTGAGGAATTCTGCAGTCGATCGACGGTACCGCGGGCCCGGGATCCAC
GGTCGCCACCATGGGCTACCCATACGATGTGCCAGATTACGCTGGAGGAGGCGGGGGAGGGCAGCCCGAG
CTGGCCCCCGAGGACCCCGAGGACGGAGGAGGCGGGGGAGGGAAGGAGACCGCCGCCGCCAAGTTCGAGA
GGCAGCACATGGACAGCGGCATGCTGATGGTGAGCAAGGGCGAGGAGGATAACATGGCCATCATCAAGGA
GTTCATGCGCTTCAAGGTGCACATGGAGGGCTCCGTGAACGGCCACGAGTTCGAGATCGAGGGCGAGGGC
GAGGGCCGCCCCTACGAGGGCACCCAGACCGCCAAGCTGAAGGTGACCAAGGGTGGCCCCCTGCCCTTCG
CCTGGGACATCCTGTCCCCTCAGTTCATGTACGGCTCCAAGGCCTACGTGAAGCACCCCGCCGACATCCC
CGACTACTTGAAGCTGTCCTTCCCCGAGGGCTTCAAGTGGGAGCGCGTGATGAACTTCGAGGACGGCGGC
GTGGTGACCGTGACCCAGGACTCCTCCCTGCAGGACGGCGAGTTCATCTACAAGGTGAAGCTGCGCGGCA
CCAACTTCCCCTCCGACGGCCCCGTAATGCAGAAGAAGACCATGGGCTGGGAGGCCTCCTCCGAGCGGAT
GTACCCCGAGGACGGCGCCCTGAAGGGCGAGATCAAGCAGAGGCTGAAGCTGAAGGACGGCGGCCACTAC
GACGCTGAGGTCAAGACCACCTACAAGGCCAAGAAGCCCGTGCAGCTGCCCGGCGCCTACAACGTCAACA
TCAAGTTGGACATCACCTCCCACAACGAGGACTACACCATCGTGGAACAGTACGAACGCGCCGAGGGCCG
CCACTCCACCGGCGGCATGGACGAGCTGTACAAGAAACGGCCAGCCGAGGATATGGAGGAAGAACAAGCC
TTTAAACGATCTCGATAAAGCGGCCGCGTCGACAATCAACCTCTGGATTACAAAATTTGTGAAAGATTGA
CTGGTATTCTTAACTATGTTGCTCCTTTTACGCTATGTGGATACGCTGCTTTAATGCCTTTGTATCATGC
TATTGCTTCCCGTATGGCTTTCATTTTCTCCTCCTTGTATAAATCCTGGTTGCTGTCTCTTTATGAGGAG
TTGTGGCCCGTTGTCAGGCAACGTGGCGTGGTGTGCACTGTGTTTGCTGACGCAACCCCCACTGGTTGGG
GCATTGCCACCACCTGTCAGCTCCTTTCCGGGACTTTCGCTTTCCCCCTCCCTATTGCCACGGCGGAACT
CATCGCCGCCTGCCTTGCCCGCTGCTGGACAGGGGCTCGGCTGTTGGGCACTGACAATTCCGTGGTGTTG
TCGGGGAAGCTGACGTCCTTTCCATGGCTGCTCGCCTGTGTTGCCACCTGGATTCTGCGCGGGACGTCCT
TCTGCTACGTCCCTTCGGCCCTCAATCCAGCGGACCTTCCTTCCCGCGGCCTGCTGCCGGCTCTGCGGCC
TCTTCCGCATCTTCGCCTTCGCCCTCAGACGAGTCGGATCTCCCTTTGGGCCGCCTCCCCGCCTGGGTAC
CTTTAAGACCAATGACTTACAAGGCAGCTGTAGATCTTAGCCACTTTTTAAAAGAAAAGGGGGGACTGGA
AGGGCTAATTCACTCCCAACGAAGATAAGATCTGCTTTTTGCTTGTACTGGGTCTCTCTGGTTAGACCAG
ATCTGAGCCTGGGAGCTCTCTGGCTAACTAGGGAACCCACTGCTTAAGCCTCAATAAAGCTTGCCTTGAG
TGCTTCAAGTAGTGTGTGCCCGTCTGTTGTGTGACTCTGGTAACTAGAGATCCCTCAGACCCTTTTAGTC
AGTGTGGAAAATCTCTAGCAGTAGTAGTTCATGTCATCTTATTATTCAGTATTTATAACTTGCAAAGAAA
TGAATATCAGAGAGTGAGAGGAACTTGTTTATTGCAGCTTATAATGGTTACAAATAAAGCAATAGCATCA
CAAATTTCACAAATAAAGCATTTTTTTCACTGCATTCTAGTTGTGGTTTGTCCAAACTCATCAATGTATC
TTATCATGTCTGGCTCTAGCTATCCCGCCCCTAACTCCGCCCATCCCGCCCCTAACTCCGCCCAGTTCCG
CCCATTCTCCGCCCCATGGCTGACTAATTTTTTTTATTTATGCAGAGGCCGAGGCCGCCTCGGCCTCTGA
GCTATTCCAGAAGTAGTGAGGAGGCTTTTTTGGAGGCCTAGGGACGTACCCAATTCGCCCTATAGTGAGT
CGTATTACGCGCGCTCACTGGCCGTCGTTTTACAACGTCGTGACTGGGAAAACCCTGGCGTTACCCAACT
TAATCGCCTTGCAGCACATCCCCCTTTCGCCAGCTGGCGTAATAGCGAAGAGGCCCGCACCGATCGCCCT
TCCCAACAGTTGCGCAGCCTGAATGGCGAATGGG
[124 nt withheld, positions 8435-8558]
C
[91 nt withheld, positions 8560-8650]
A
[49 nt withheld, positions 8652-8700]
CCTTTGACGTTGGAGTCCACGTTCTTT
[37 nt withheld, positions 8728-8764]
ACCCTATCTCGGTCTATTCTTTTGAT
Features (pLannotate 1.2.2; 30 found; start..end, strand, type, name):
    126..230     +  promoter       AmpR promoter: bla
    231..1091    +  CDS            AmpR: β-lactamase; bla; confers resistance to ampicillin, carbenicillin, and related antibiotics
   1262..1850    +  rep_origin     ori: high-copy-number ColE1/pMB1/pBR322/pUC origin of replication
   2033..2125    +  CDS            lacI (fragment): lac repressor; lacI; The lac repressor binds to the lac operator to inhibit transcription in E. coli. This inhibition can be relieved by adding lactose or isopropyl-β-D-thiogalactopyranoside (IPTG).
   2138..2159    +  protein_bind   CAP binding site: CAP binding activates transcription in the presence of cAMP. E. coli catabolite activator protein
   2174..2204    +  promoter       lac promoter: promoter for the E. coli lac operon
   2212..2228    +  protein_bind   lac operator: The lac repressor binds to the lac operator to inhibit transcription in E. coli. This inhibition can be relieved by adding lactose or isopropyl-β-D-thiogalactopyranoside (IPTG). lac repressor encoded by lacI
   2273..2291    +  promoter       T3 promoter: promoter for bacteriophage T3 RNA polymerase
   2319..2545    +  promoter       RSV promoter: Rous sarcoma virus enhancer/promoter
   2546..2726    +  LTR            5' LTR (truncated): truncated 5' long terminal repeat (LTR) from HIV-1
   2773..2898    +  misc_feature   HIV-1 Ψ: packaging signal of human immunodeficiency virus type 1
   2882..3245    +  CDS            HIV-1 gag (fragment): gag protein from human immunodeficiency virus 1; gag
   3391..3624    +  misc_feature   RRE: The Rev response element (RRE) of HIV-1 allows for Rev-dependent mRNA export from the nucleus to the cytoplasm.
   4001..4101    +  CDS            Rev (fragment): human immunodeficiency virus 1 (HIV-1) Rev protein; rev; enhances nuclear export of unspliced and incompletely spliced viral mRNAs
   4151..4391    +  promoter       U6 promoter: RNA polymerase III promoter for human U6 snRNA
   4418..4493    +  misc_RNA       gRNA scaffold: guide RNA scaffold for the Streptococcus pyogenes CRISPR/Cas9 system
   4541..4658    +  misc_feature   cPPT/CTS: central polypurine tract and central termination sequence of HIV-1
   4725..4791    +  CDS            small t antigen (fragment): SV40 (simian virus 40) small t antigen
   4798..5976    +  promoter       EF-1α promoter: strong constitutive promoter for human elongation factor EF-1α
   5993..6018    +  misc_feature   MCS (fragment): multiple cloning site
   6037..6063    +  CDS            3xHA (fragment): three tandem HA epitope tags
   6187..6894    +  CDS            mCherry: mCherry is a basic (constitutively fluorescent) red fluorescent protein published in 2004, derived from Discosoma sp.. It is reported to be a very rapidly-maturing monomer with low acid sensitivity.
   6964..7552    +  misc_feature   WPRE: woodchuck hepatitis virus posttranscriptional regulatory element
   7557..7694    +  CDS            nef (fragment): NEF_HV1LA - Experimental evidence at protein level: Swiss-Prot protein existence level 1. Extracellular Nef protein targets CD4(+) T-lymphocytes for apoptosis by interacting with CXCR4 surface receptors. From Human immunodeficiency virus type 1 group M subtype B (isolate Lai) (HIV-1).
   7680..7860    +  LTR            5' LTR (truncated): truncated 5' long terminal repeat (LTR) from HIV-1
   7932..8053    +  polyA_signal   SV40 poly(A) signal: SV40 polyadenylation signal
   8093..8228    +  rep_origin     SV40 ori: SV40 origin of replication
   8249..8267    -  promoter       T7 promoter: promoter for bacteriophage T7 RNA polymerase
   8275..8430    +  CDS            lacZα (fragment): LacZα fragment of β-galactosidase; lacZ fragment
   8435..73      +  rep_origin     f1 ori (across the origin) (sequence partly withheld): f1 bacteriophage origin of replication; arrow indicates direction of (+) strand synthesis
