[The description below was written by a language model from this plasmid's Addgene catalogue record and pLannotate feature annotations shown in this document.]
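Description:
pLKO_HA.HSV.S_mCherry-NLS is a lentiviral transfer plasmid on the pLKO backbone that pairs an sgRNA expression cassette with a nuclear protein barcode (nPC) reporter. It is propagated in E. coli as a high-copy plasmid through a ColE1/pUC-type origin and selected with ampicillin via the bla gene. An f1 origin and remnants of a lac/lacZα cloning region are also annotated in the bacterial portion. The viral portion has the layout of an RSV promoter-driven, Tat-independent vector: a truncated HIV-1 5' LTR, the Ψ packaging signal with a partial gag sequence, the RRE for Rev-dependent export of the genomic RNA, a cPPT/CTS element, WPRE, and a truncated 3' LTR followed by an SV40 polyadenylation signal and SV40 origin.

Two expression units lie between the LTRs. A human U6 Pol III promoter sits upstream of the S. pyogenes Cas9 guide RNA scaffold, providing a site into which an sgRNA spacer can be cloned; no Cas9 gene is annotated, so the nuclease would have to be supplied separately. Downstream, the EF-1α promoter drives mCherry carrying an N-terminal combination of HA, HSV and S epitope tags and a C-terminal nuclear localization signal. The feature table detects only the HA tag and mCherry; the HSV and S tags and the NLS are given by the catalogue entry. The epitope combination serves as an antibody-detectable barcode concentrated in the nucleus, so that cells carrying a given vector, and hence a given guide, can be identified in situ. According to the record, the construct is meant for vector and cell tracking and for spatial detection of CRISPR screens.
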