Addgene plasmid #178260: pLKO_HA.HSV.S_mCherry-NLS
Purpose: Nuclear Protein Barcode (nPC) for vector/cell tracking. Contains U6 trRNA cassette for sgRNA cloning. Enables spatial detection of CRISPR screens.
Depositing lab: Brian Brown. Depositing organization: Icahn School of Medicine at Mount Sinai. Publication: Spatial CRISPR genomics identifies regulators of the tumor microenvironment. Dhainaut M, Rose SA, Akturk G, Wroblewska A, Nielsen SR, Park ES, Buckup M, Roudko V, Pia L, Sweeney R, Le Berichel J, Wilk CM, Bektesevic A, Lee BH, Bhardwaj N, Rahman AH, Baccarini A, Gnjatic S, Pe'er D, Merad M, Brown BD. Cell. 2022 Mar 10. pii: S0092-8674(22)00195-7. doi: 10.1016/j.cell.2022.02.015. PubMed 35290801.
Backbone
  Vector backbone: pLKO
  Backbone size w/o insert (bp): 9000
  Vector type: Lentiviral
Growth in bacteria
  Bacterial resistance: Ampicillin, 100 μg/mL
  Growth temperature: 37°C
  Growth strain: NEB Stable
  Copy number: High Copy
Gene/Insert
  Gene/Insert name: nPC Tagged mCherry-NLS
  Species: H. sapiens (human)
  Insert size (bp): 1000
  Promoter: eF1a
  Tag / fusion protein: HA.HSV.S (N terminal on insert); Nuclear Localization Signal (C terminal on insert)
  Cloning method: Restriction Enzyme; 5′ cloning site unknown (unknown if destroyed)
  Sequencing primers: 5′ cctttttgagtttggatcttggttcat
Terms and licenses: Academic/Nonprofit Terms; Industry Terms: Not Available to Industry
Depositor comments: Please visit https://www.biorxiv.org/content/10.1101/2021.07.13.451021v1 for bioRxiv preprint.
How to cite: pLKO_HA.HSV.S_mCherry-NLS was a gift from Brian Brown (Addgene plasmid # 178260 ; http://n2t.net/addgene:178260 ; RRID:Addgene_178260)
